Addgene plasmid #121624: pBLO 36.02_ProCas9TEV
Purpose: (Empty Backbone) TetR_tetR/tetA promoters_bCas9-CP199-TEVlinker-2xflag_CM_P15A
Depositing lab: David Savage. Depositing organization: University of California, Berkeley. Publication: Profiling of engineering hotspots identifies an allosteric CRISPR-Cas9 switch. Oakes BL, Nadler DC, Flamholz A, Fellmann C, Staahl BT, Doudna JA, Savage DF. Nat Biotechnol. 2016 May 2. doi: 10.1038/nbt.3528. PubMed 27136077.
Backbone
  Vector backbone: p15A
  Backbone size (bp): 6881
  Vector type: Bacterial Expression
  Promoter: p15A
Growth in bacteria
  Bacterial resistance: Chloramphenicol, 25 μg/mL
  Growth temperature: 37°C
  Growth strain: DH5alpha
  Copy number: High Copy
Terms and licenses: Academic/Nonprofit Terms; Industry Terms: Not Available to Industry
How to cite: pBLO 36.02_ProCas9TEV was a gift from David Savage (Addgene plasmid # 121624 ; http://n2t.net/addgene:121624 ; RRID:Addgene_121624)
