[The description below was written by a language model from this plasmid's Addgene catalogue record and pLannotate feature annotations shown in this document.]
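Description:
pBLO 36.02_ProCas9TEV is a 6,881 bp bacterial expression plasmid built on a p15A backbone and selected with chloramphenicol through a cat gene driven by its own promoter and followed by the lambda t0 terminator. The p15A origin is generally regarded as medium copy and is compatible with ColE1-type plasmids, so the construct can coexist with a second plasmid in E. coli. The catalogue nevertheless lists it as high copy, and it enters "p15A" in the promoter field, which is an origin rather than a promoter. A short RSF ori match next to p15A appears to be only a fragment. The entry is also flagged as an empty backbone, although the sequence clearly carries a full expression cassette.

That cassette is tetracycline-inducible. TetR from Tn10 is encoded on the reverse strand and diverges from the overlapping tetR/tetA promoters, which drive the Cas9 coding region on the forward strand. Expression is therefore repressed until a tetracycline-class inducer relieves TetR binding. The payload is described as a circularly permuted Streptococcus pyogenes Cas9 (CP199) with a TEV linker. This fits the feature table, where Cas9 appears as two segments: a long fragment, then a short gap, then a roughly 600 bp fragment. That arrangement is expected if the original N-terminal portion has been moved behind the rest of the protein and joined through a linker, presumably containing a TEV protease cleavage site. The annotation tool labels both pieces as dCas9, but this is a similarity-based call, and the record does not state whether the nuclease-inactivating mutations are present. A C-terminal 2xFLAG tag allows detection, and the rrnB T1 and T7Te terminators close the unit. The "ProCas9" name suggests a protease-responsive Cas9 for bacterial testing, though the record does not describe its use explicitly.
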