Features (pLannotate 1.2.2; 12 found; start..end, strand, type, name):
      7..630     -  CDS            TetR: tetracycline repressor TetR; tetR from transposon Tn10; TetR binds to the tetracycline operator tetO to inhibit transcription. This inhibition can be relieved by adding tetracycline or doxycycline.
    649..704     +  promoter       tetR/tetA promoters: tetR; overlapping promoters for bacterial tetR and tetA
    778..4287    +  CDS            dCas9 (fragment): catalytically dead mutant of the Cas9 endonuclease from the Streptococcus pyogenes Type II CRISPR/Cas system RNA-guided DNA-binding protein that lacks endonuclease activity due to the D10A mutation in the RuvC catalytic domain and the H840A mutation in the HNH catalytic domain
   4309..4908    +  CDS            dCas9 (fragment): catalytically dead mutant of the Cas9 endonuclease from the Streptococcus pyogenes Type II CRISPR/Cas system RNA-guided DNA-binding protein that lacks endonuclease activity due to the D10A mutation in the RuvC catalytic domain and the H840A mutation in the HNH catalytic domain
   4918..4965    +  CDS            2xFLAG: two tandem FLAG® epitope tags
   5046..5117    +  terminator     rrnB T1 terminator: transcription terminator T1 from the E. coli rrnB gene
   5133..5160    +  terminator     T7Te terminator: phage T7 early transcription terminator
   5179..5234    -  rep_origin     RSF ori (fragment): Plasmids containing the RSF 1030 origin of replication can be propagated in E. coli cells that contain additional plasmids with compatible origins.
   5322..5867    -  rep_origin     p15A ori: Plasmids containing the medium-copy-number p15A origin of replication can be propagated in E. coli cells that contain a second plasmid with the ColE1 origin.
   5981..6075    -  terminator     lambda t0 terminator: transcription terminator from phage lambda
   6099..6755    -  CDS            cat: CAT_ECOLX - Experimental evidence at protein level: Swiss-Prot protein existence level 1. This enzyme is an effector of chloramphenicol resistance in bacteria. From Escherichia coli. This protein is used as a marker in many commonly used cloning vectors, such as pACYC184.
   6756..6858    -  promoter       cat promoter: promoter of the E. coli cat gene encoding chloramphenicol acetyltransferase
>Addgene plasmid #121624 | pBLO 36.02_ProCas9TEV | addgene full sequence | sequence record 237526 | Addgene NGS Result
GACGTCTTAAGACCCACTTTCACATTTAAGTTGTTTTTCTAATCCGCATATGATCAATTCAAGGCCGAAT
AAGAAGGCTGGCTCTGCACCTTGGTGATCAAATAATTCGATAGCTTGTCGTAATAATGGCGGCATACTAT
CAGTAGTAGGTGTTTCCCTTTCTTCTTTAGCGACTTGATGCTCTTGATCTTCCAATACGCAACCTAAAGT
AAAATGCCCCACAGCGCTGAGTGCATATAATGCATTCTCTAGTGAAAAACCTTGTTGGCATAAAAAGGCT
AATTGATTTTCGAGAGTTTCATACTGTTTTTCTGTAGGCCGTGTACCTAAATGTACTTTTGCTCCATCGC
GATGACTTAGTAAAGCACATCTAAAACTTTTAGCGTTATTACGTAAAAAATCTTGCCAGCTTTCCCCTTC
TAAAGGGCAAAAGTGAGTATGGTGCCTATCTAACATCTCAATGGCTAAGGCGTCGAGCAAAGCCCGCTTA
TTTTTTACATGCCAATACAATGTAGGCTGCTCTACACCTAGCTTCTGGGCGAGTTTACGGGTTGTTAAAC
CTTCGATTCCGACCTCATTAAGCAGCTCTAATGCGCTGTTAATCACTTTACTTTTATCTAATCTAGACAT
CATTAATTCCTAATTTTTGTTGACACTCTATCGTTGATAGAGTTATTTTACCACTCCCTATCAGTGATAG
AGAAAAGAATTCAAAAGATCTAGGATCCGTTTTCGCATTTATCGTGAAACGCTTTCGCATTTTGAGTGAA
TTATATGAACCCTATTAACGCAAGTGGAGTAGATGCTAAAGCGATTCTTTCTGCACGATTGAGTAAATCA
AGACGATTAGAAAATCTCATTGCTCAGCTCCCCGGTGAGAAGAAAAATGGCTTATTTGGGAATCTCATTG
CTTTGTCATTGGGTTTGACCCCTAATTTTAAATCAAATTTTGATTTGGCAGAAGATGCTAAATTACAGCT
TTCAAAAGATACTTACGATGATGATTTAGATAATTTATTGGCGCAAATTGGAGATCAATATGCTGATTTG
TTTTTGGCAGCTAAGAATTTATCAGATGCTATTTTACTTTCAGATATCCTAAGAGTAAATACTGAAATAA
CTAAGGCTCCCCTATCAGCTTCAATGATTAAACGCTACGATGAACATCATCAAGACTTGACTCTTTTAAA
AGCTTTAGTTCGACAACAACTTCCAGAAAAGTATAAAGAAATCTTTTTTGATCAATCAAAAAACGGATAT
GCAGGTTATATTGATGGGGGAGCTAGCCAAGAAGAATTTTATAAATTTATCAAACCAATTTTAGAAAAAA
TGGATGGTACTGAGGAATTATTGGTGAAACTAAATCGTGAAGATTTGCTGCGCAAGCAACGGACCTTTGA
CAACGGCTCTATTCCCCATCAAATTCACTTGGGTGAGCTGCATGCTATTTTGAGAAGACAAGAAGACTTT
TATCCATTTTTAAAAGACAATCGTGAGAAGATTGAAAAAATCTTGACTTTTCGAATTCCTTATTATGTTG
GTCCATTGGCGCGTGGCAATAGTCGTTTTGCATGGATGACTCGGAAGTCTGAAGAAACAATTACCCCATG
GAATTTTGAAGAAGTTGTCGATAAAGGTGCTTCAGCTCAATCATTTATTGAACGCATGACAAACTTTGAT
AAAAATCTTCCAAATGAAAAAGTACTACCAAAACATAGTTTGCTTTATGAGTATTTTACGGTTTATAACG
AATTGACAAAGGTCAAATATGTTACTGAAGGAATGCGAAAACCAGCATTTCTTTCAGGTGAACAGAAGAA
AGCCATTGTTGATTTACTCTTCAAAACAAATCGAAAAGTAACCGTTAAGCAATTAAAAGAAGATTATTTC
AAAAAAATAGAATGTTTTGATAGTGTTGAAATTTCAGGAGTTGAAGATAGATTTAATGCTTCATTAGGTA
CCTACCATGATTTGCTAAAAATTATTAAAGATAAAGATTTTTTGGATAATGAAGAAAATGAAGATATCTT
AGAGGATATTGTTTTAACATTGACCTTATTTGAAGATAGGGAGATGATTGAGGAAAGACTTAAAACATAT
GCTCACCTCTTTGATGATAAGGTGATGAAACAGCTTAAACGTCGCCGTTATACTGGTTGGGGACGTTTGT
CTCGAAAATTGATTAATGGTATTAGGGATAAGCAATCTGGCAAAACAATATTAGATTTTTTGAAATCAGA
TGGTTTTGCCAATCGCAATTTTATGCAGCTGATCCATGATGATAGTTTGACATTTAAAGAAGACATTCAA
AAAGCACAAGTGTCTGGACAAGGCGATAGTTTACATGAACATATTGCAAATTTAGCTGGTAGCCCTGCTA
TTAAAAAAGGTATTTTACAGACTGTAAAAGTTGTTGATGAATTGGTCAAAGTAATGGGGCGGCATAAGCC
AGAAAATATCGTTATTGAAATGGCACGTGAAAATCAGACAACTCAAAAGGGCCAGAAAAATTCGCGAGAG
CGTATGAAACGAATCGAAGAAGGTATCAAAGAATTAGGAAGTCAGATTCTTAAAGAGCATCCTGTTGAAA
ATACTCAATTGCAAAATGAAAAGCTCTATCTCTATTATCTCCAAAATGGAAGAGACATGTATGTGGACCA
AGAATTAGATATTAATCGTTTAAGTGATTATGATGTCGATGCCATTGTTCCACAAAGTTTCCTTAAAGAC
GATTCAATAGACAATAAGGTCTTAACGCGTTCTGATAAAAATCGTGGTAAATCGGATAACGTTCCAAGTG
AAGAAGTAGTCAAAAAGATGAAAAACTATTGGAGACAACTTCTAAACGCCAAGTTAATCACTCAACGTAA
GTTTGATAATTTAACGAAAGCTGAACGTGGAGGTTTGAGTGAACTTGATAAAGCTGGTTTTATCAAACGC
CAATTGGTTGAAACTCGCCAAATCACTAAGCATGTGGCACAAATTTTGGATAGTCGCATGAATACTAAAT
ACGATGAAAATGATAAACTTATTCGAGAGGTTAAAGTGATTACCTTAAAATCTAAATTAGTTTCTGACTT
CCGAAAAGATTTCCAATTCTATAAAGTACGTGAGATTAACAATTACCATCATGCCCATGATGCGTATCTA
AATGCCGTCGTTGGAACTGCTTTGATTAAGAAATATCCAAAACTTGAATCGGAGTTTGTCTATGGTGATT
ATAAAGTTTATGATGTTCGTAAAATGATTGCTAAGTCTGAGCAAGAAATAGGCAAAGCAACCGCAAAATA
TTTCTTTTACTCTAATATCATGAACTTCTTCAAAACAGAAATTACACTTGCAAATGGAGAGATTCGCAAA
CGCCCTCTAATCGAAACTAATGGGGAAACTGGAGAAATTGTCTGGGATAAAGGGCGAGATTTTGCCACAG
TGCGCAAAGTATTGTCCATGCCCCAAGTCAATATTGTCAAGAAAACAGAAGTACAGACAGGCGGATTCTC
CAAGGAGTCAATTTTACCAAAAAGAAATTCGGACAAGCTTATTGCTCGTAAAAAAGACTGGGATCCAAAA
AAATATGGTGGTTTTGATAGTCCAACGGTAGCTTATTCAGTCCTAGTGGTTGCTAAGGTGGAAAAAGGGA
AATCGAAGAAGTTAAAATCCGTTAAAGAGTTACTAGGGATCACAATTATGGAAAGAAGTTCCTTTGAAAA
AAATCCGATTGACTTTTTAGAAGCTAAAGGATATAAGGAAGTTAAAAAAGACTTAATCATTAAACTACCT
AAATATAGTCTTTTTGAGTTAGAAAACGGTCGTAAACGGATGCTGGCTAGTGCCGGAGAATTACAAAAAG
GAAATGAGCTGGCTCTGCCAAGCAAATATGTGAATTTTTTATATTTAGCTAGTCATTATGAAAAGTTGAA
GGGTAGTCCAGAAGATAACGAACAAAAACAATTGTTTGTGGAGCAGCATAAGCATTATTTAGATGAGATT
ATTGAGCAAATCAGTGAATTTTCTAAGCGTGTTATTTTAGCAGATGCCAATTTAGATAAAGTTCTTAGTG
CATATAACAAACATAGAGACAAACCAATACGTGAACAAGCAGAAAATATTATTCATTTATTTACGTTGAC
GAATCTTGGAGCTCCCGCTGCTTTTAAATATTTTGATACAACAATTGATCGTAAACGATATACGTCTACA
AAAGAAGTTTTAGATGCCACTCTTATCCATCAATCCATCACTGGTCTTTATGAAACACGCATTGATTTGA
GTCAGCTAGGAGGTGACGAAAATCTTTATTTTCAATCCATGGATAAGAAGTACTCAATAGGCTTAGCTAT
CGGCACAAATAGCGTCGGATGGGCGGTGATCACTGATGAATATAAGGTTCCGTCTAAAAAGTTCAAGGTT
CTGGGAAATACAGACCGCCACAGTATCAAAAAAAATCTTATAGGGGCTCTTTTATTTGACAGTGGAGAGA
CAGCGGAAGCGACTCGTCTCAAACGGACAGCTCGTAGAAGGTATACACGTCGGAAGAATCGTATTTGTTA
TCTACAGGAGATTTTTTCAAATGAGATGGCGAAAGTAGATGATAGTTTCTTTCATCGACTTGAAGAGTCT
TTTTTGGTGGAAGAAGACAAGAAGCATGAACGTCATCCTATTTTTGGAAATATAGTAGATGAAGTTGCTT
ATCATGAGAAATATCCAACTATCTATCATCTGCGAAAAAAATTGGTAGATTCTACTGATAAAGCGGATTT
GCGCTTAATCTATTTGGCCTTAGCGCATATGATTAAGTTTCGTGGTCATTTTTTGATTGAGGGAGATTTA
AATCCTGATAATAGTGATGTGGACAAACTATTTATCCAGTTGGTACAAACCTACAATCAATTATTTGAAG
AAAACCCTCCCGGGGGTGATTACAAGGATGATGATGATAAGGATTACAAGGATGATGATGATAAGTGATT
GATTGAACGAAAAACGCGAAAGCGTTTCACGATAAATGCGAAAACGGATCCTCTCGAGTAAGGATCTCCA
GGCATCAAATAAAACGAAAGGCTCAGTCGAAAGACTGGGCCTTTCGTTTTATCTGTTGTTTGTCGGTGAA
CGCTCTCTACTAGAGTCACACTGGCTCACCTTCGGGTGGGCCTTTCTGCGTTTATACCTAGGGATATATT
CCGCTTCCTCGCTCACTGACTCGCTACGCTCGGTCGTTCGACTGCGGCGAGCGGAAATGGCTTACGAACG
GGGCGGAGATTTCCTGGAAGATGCCAGGAAGATACTTAACAGGGAAGTGAGAGGGCCGCGGCAAAGCCGT
TTTTCCATAGGCTCCGCCCCCCTGACAAGCATCACGAAATCTGACGCTCAAATCAGTGGTGGCGAAACCC
GACAGGACTATAAAGATACCAGGCGTTTCCCCCTGGCGGCTCCCTCGTGCGCTCTCCTGTTCCTGCCTTT
CGGTTTACCGGTGTCATTCCGCTGTTATGGCCGCGTTTGTCTCATTCCACGCCTGACACTCAGTTCCGGG
TAGGCAGTTCGCTCCAAGCTGGACTGTATGCACGAACCCCCCGTTCAGTCCGACCGCTGCGCCTTATCCG
GTAACTATCGTCTTGAGTCCAACCCGGAAAGACATGCAAAAGCACCACTGGCAGCAGCCACTGGTAATTG
ATTTAGAGGAGTTAGTCTTGAAGTCATGCGCCGGTTAAGGCTAAACTGAAAGGACAAGTTTTGGTGACTG
CGCTCCTCCAAGCCAGTTACCTCGGTTCAAAGAGTTGGTAGCTCAGAGAACCTTCGAAAAACCGCCCTGC
AAGGCGGTTTTTTCGTTTTCAGAGCAAGAGATTACGCGCAGACCAAAACGATCTCAAGAAGATCATCTTA
TTAATCAGATAAAATATTTCTAGATTTCAGTGCAATTTATCTCTTCAAATGTAGCACCTGAAGTCAGCCC
CATACGATATAAGTTGTTACTAGTGCTTGGATTCTCACCAATAAAAAACGCCCGGCGGCAACCGAGCGTT
CTGAACAAATCCAGATGGAGTTCTGAGGTCATTACTGGATCTATCAACAGGAGTCCAAGCGAGCTCGATA
TCAAATTACGCCCCGCCCTGCCACTCATCGCAGTACTGTTGTAATTCATTAAGCATTCTGCCGACATGGA
AGCCATCACAAACGGCATGATGAACCTGAATCGCCAGCGGCATCAGCACCTTGTCGCCTTGCGTATAATA
TTTGCCCATGGTGAAAACGGGGGCGAAGAAGTTGTCCATATTGGCCACGTTTAAATCAAAACTGGTGAAA
CTCACCCAGGGATTGGCTGAGACGAAAAACATATTCTCAATAAACCCTTTAGGGAAATAGGCCAGGTTTT
CACCGTAACACGCCACATCTTGCGAATATATGTGTAGAAACTGCCGGAAATCGTCGTGGTATTCACTCCA
GAGCGATGAAAACGTTTCAGTTTGCTCATGGAAAACGGTGTAACAAGGGTGAACACTATCCCATATCACC
AGCTCACCGTCTTTCATTGCCATACGAAATTCCGGATGAGCATTCATCAGGCGGGCAAGAATGTGAATAA
AGGCCGGATAAAACTTGTGCTTATTTTTCTTTACGGTCTTTAAAAAGGCCGTAATATCCAGCTGAACGGT
CTGGTTATAGGTACATTGAGCAACTGACTGAAATGCCTCAAAATGTTCTTTACGATGCCATTGGGATATA
TCAACGGTGGTATATCCAGTGATTTTTTTCTCCATTTTAGCTTCCTTAGCTCCTGAAAATCTCGATAACT
CAAAAAATACGCCCGGTAGTGATCTTATTTCATTATGGTGAAAGTTGGAACCTCTTACGTGCCGATCAAC
GTCTCATTTTCGCCAGATATC
